>Addgene plasmid #118890 | pOCC175 | depositor full sequence | sequence record 224680 | Full Sequence
AGCTGCCACCATTTTGTTCGCCCAGGACTCTAGCTATAGTTCTAGTGGTTGGCTACGTATACTCCGGAAT
ATTAATAGATCATGGAGATAATTAAAATGATAACCATCTCGCAAATAAATAAGTATTTTACTGTTTTCGT
AACAGTTTTGTAATAAAAAAACCTATAAATATTCCGGATTATTCATACCGTCCCACCATCGGGCGCGGAT
CGCCACCATGGGCAGCAGCCATCACCATCACCATCACAGCAGCGGCAGAATGAAAATCGAAGAAGGTAAA
CTGGTAATCTGGATTAACGGCGATAAAGGCTATAACGGTCTCGCTGAAGTCGGTAAGAAATTCGAGAAAG
ATACCGGAATTAAAGTCACCGTTGAGCATCCGGATAAACTGGAAGAGAAATTCCCACAGGTTGCGGCAAC
TGGCGATGGCCCTGACATTATCTTCTGGGCACACGACCGCTTTGGTGGCTACGCTCAATCTGGCCTGTTG
GCTGAAATCACCCCGGACAAAGCGTTCCAGGACAAGCTGTATCCGTTTACCTGGGATGCCGTACGTTACA
ACGGCAAGCTGATTGCTTACCCGATCGCTGTTGAAGCGTTATCGCTGATTTATAACAAAGATCTGCTGCC
GAACCCGCCAAAAACCTGGGAAGAGATCCCGGCGCTGGATAAAGAACTGAAAGCGAAAGGTAAGAGCGCG
CTGATGTTCAACCTGCAAGAACCGTACTTCACCTGGCCGCTGATTGCTGCTGACGGGGGTTATGCGTTCA
AGTATGAAAACGGCAAGTACGACATTAAAGACGTGGGCGTGGATAACGCTGGCGCGAAAGCGGGTCTGAC
CTTCCTGGTTGACCTGATTAAAAACAAACACATGAATGCAGACACCGATTACTCCATCGCAGAAGCTGCC
TTTAATAAAGGCGAAACAGCGATGACCATCAACGGCCCGTGGGCATGGTCCAACATCGACACCAGCAAAG
TGAATTATGGTGTAACGGTACTGCCGACCTTCAAGGGTCAACCATCCAAACCGTTCGTTGGCGTGCTGAG
CGCAGGTATTAACGCCGCCAGTCCGAACAAAGAGCTGGCAAAAGAGTTCCTCGAAAACTATCTGCTGACT
GATGAAGGTCTGGAAGCGGTTAATAAAGACAAACCGCTGGGTGCCGTAGCGCTGAAGTCTTACGAGGAAG
AGTTGGTGAAAGATCCGCGTATTGCCGCCACTATGGAAAACGCCCAGAAAGGTGAAATCATGCCGAACAT
CCCGCAGATGTCCGCTTTCTGGTATGCCGTGCGTACTGCGGTGATCAACGCCGCCAGCGGTCGTCAGACT
GTCGATGAAGCCCTGAAAGACGCGCAGACTAATTCGAGCTCGAACAACAACAACAATAACAATAACAACA
ACAGCAGCGGCAGACTGGAAGTTCTGTTCCAGGGGCCGATGGTGAGCAAGGGCGAGGAGCTGTTCACCGG
GGTGGTGCCCATCCTGGTCGAGCTGGACGGCGACGTAAACGGCCACAAGTTCAGCGTGTCCGGCGAGGGC
GAGGGCGATGCCACCTACGGCAAGCTGACCCTGAAGTTCATCTGCACCACCGGCAAGCTGCCCGTGCCCT
GGCCCACCCTCGTGACCACCCTGACCTACGGCGTGCAGTGCTTCAGCCGCTACCCCGACCACATGAAGCA
GCACGACTTCTTCAAGTCCGCCATGCCCGAAGGCTACGTCCAGGAGCGCACCATCTTCTTCAAGGACGAC
GGCAACTACAAGACCCGCGCCGAGGTGAAGTTCGAGGGCGACACCCTGGTGAACCGCATCGAGCTGAAGG
GCATCGACTTCAAGGAGGACGGCAACATCCTGGGGCACAAGCTGGAGTACAACTACAACAGCCACAACGT
CTATATCATGGCCGACAAGCAGAAGAACGGCATCAAGGTGAACTTCAAGATCCGCCACAACATCGAGGAC
GGCAGCGTGCAGCTCGCCGACCACTACCAGCAGAACACCCCCATCGGCGACGGCCCCGTGCTGCTGCCCG
ACAACCACTACCTGAGCACCCAGTCCAAACTGAGCAAAGACCCCAACGAGAAGCGCGATCACATGGTCCT
GCTGGAGTTCGTGACCGCCGCCGGGATCACTCTCGGCATGGACGAGCTGTACAAGGGATCCAGCAGCGGC
AGAGAAAACTTGTATTTCCAGGGCGCGGCCGCAAGCGCTATGGCCACAACCTGTTACATTGCACAAGATA
AAAATATATCATCACGAACAGTAAAACTGTCTGCTTACATAAACAGTAATACAAGGGGTGTTATGCAGTT
TAAGGTTTACACCTATAAAAGAGAGAGCCGTTATCGTCTGTTTGTGGATGTACAGAGTGATATTATTGAC
ACGCCCGGGCGACGGATGGTGATCCCCCTGGCCAGTGCCCGTCTGCTGTCAGATAAAGTCTCCCGTGAAC
TTTACCCGGTGGTGCATATCGGGGATGAAAGCTGGCGCATGATGACCACCGATATGGCCAGTGTGCCGGT
CTCCGTTATCGGGGAAGAAGTGGCTGATCTCAGCCACCGCGAAAATGACATCAAAAACGCCATTAACCTG
ATGTTCTGGGGAATATAAATGTCAGGCTCCCTTATACACAGCCAGTGGCGCGCCGTAATAGAAGCTTGTC
GAGAAGTACTAGAGGATCATAATCAGCCATACCACATTTGTAGAGGTTTTACTTGCTTTAAAAAACCTCC
CACACCTCCCCCTGAACCTGAAACATAAAATGAATGCAATTGTTGTTGTTAACTTGTTTATTGCAGCTTA
TAATGGTTACAAATAAAGCAATAGCATCACAAATTTCACAAATAAAGCATTTTTTTCACTGCATTCTAGT
TGTGGTTTGTCCAAACTCATCAATGTATCTTATCATGTCTGGATCTGATCACTGCTTGAGCCTAGGAGAT
CCGAACCAGATAAGTGAAAGCCTGCATCCGCAGATCTTAATTAATAAAACACGATACATTGTTATTAGTA
CATTTATTAAGCGCTAGATTCTGTGCGTTGTTGATTTACAGACAATTGTTGTACGTATTTTAATAATTCA
TTAAATTTATAATCTTTAGGGTGGTATGTTAGAGCGAAAATCAAATGATTTTCAGCGTCTTTATATCTGA
ATTTAAATATTAAATCCTCAATAGATTTGTAAAATAGGTTTCGATTAGTTTCAAACAAGGGTTGTTTTTC
CGAACCGATGGCTGGACTATCTAATGGATTTTCGCTCAACGCCACAAAACTTGCCAAATCTTGTAGCAGC
AATCTAGCTTTGTCGATATTCGTTTGTGTTTTGTTTTGTAATAAAGGTTCGACGTCGTTCAAAATATTAT
GCGCTTTTGTATTTCTTTCATCACTGTCGTTAGTGTACAATTGACTCGACGTAAACACGTTAAATAACGC
TTGGACATATTTAACATCGGGCGTGTTAGCTTTATTAGGCCGATTATCGTCGTCGTCCCAACCCTCGTCG
TTAGAAGTTGCTTCCGAAGACGATTTTGCCATAGCCACACGACGCCTATTAATTGTGTCGGCTAACACGT
CCGCGATCAAATTTGTAGTTGAGCTTTTTGGGCCTCATGGGCCTTCCGCTCACTGCCCGCTTTCCAGTCG
GGAAACCTGTCGTGCCAGCTGCATTAACATGGTCATAGCTGTTTCCTTGCGTATTGGGCGCTCTCCGCTT
CCTCGCTCACTGACTCGCTGCGCTCGGTCGTTCGGGTAAAGCCTGGGGTGCCTAATGAGCAAAAGGCCAG
CAAAAGGCCAGGAACCGTAAAAAGGCCGCGTTGCTGGCGTTTTTCCATAGGCTCCGCCCCCCTGACGAGC
ATCACAAAAATCGACGCTCAAGTCAGAGGTGGCGAAACCCGACAGGACTATAAAGATACCAGGCGTTTCC
CCCTGGAAGCTCCCTCGTGCGCTCTCCTGTTCCGACCCTGCCGCTTACCGGATACCTGTCCGCCTTTCTC
CCTTCGGGAAGCGTGGCGCTTTCTCATAGCTCACGCTGTAGGTATCTCAGTTCGGTGTAGGTCGTTCGCT
CCAAGCTGGGCTGTGTGCACGAACCCCCCGTTCAGCCCGACCGCTGCGCCTTATCCGGTAACTATCGTCT
TGAGTCCAACCCGGTAAGACACGACTTATCGCCACTGGCAGCAGCCACTGGTAACAGGATTAGCAGAGCG
AGGTATGTAGGCGGTGCTACAGAGTTCTTGAAGTGGTGGCCTAACTACGGCTACACTAGAAGAACAGTAT
TTGGTATCTGCGCTCTGCTGAAGCCAGTTACCTTCGGAAAAAGAGTTGGTAGCTCTTGATCCGGCAAACA
AACCACCGCTGGTAGCGGTGGTTTTTTTGTTTGCAAGCAGCAGATTACGCGCAGAAAAAAAGGATCTCAA
GAAGATCCTTTGATCTTTTCTACGGGGTCTGACGCTCAGTGGAACGAAAACTCACGTTAAGGGATTTTGG
TCATGAGATTATCAAAAAGGATCTTCACCTAGATCCTTTTAAATTAAAAATGAAGTTTTAAATCAATCTA
AAGTATATATGAGTAAACTTGGTCTGACAGTTACCAATGCTTAATCAGTGAGGCACCTATCTCAGCGATC
TGTCTATTTCGTTCATCCATAGTTGCCTGACTCCCCGTCGTGTAGATAACTACGATACGGGAGGGCTTAC
CATCTGGCCCCAGTGCTGCAATGATACCGCGAGACCCACGCTCACCGGCTCCAGATTTATCAGCAATAAA
CCAGCCAGCCGGAAGGGCCGAGCGCAGAAGTGGTCCTGCAACTTTATCCGCCTCCATCCAGTCTATTAAT
TGTTGCCGGGAAGCTAGAGTAAGTAGTTCGCCAGTTAATAGTTTGCGCAACGTTGTTGCCATTGCTGCAG
GCATCGTGGTGTCACGCTCGTCGTTTGGTATGGCTTCATTCAGCTCCGGTTCCCAACGATCAAGGCGAGT
TACATGATCCCCCATGTTGTGCAAAAAAGCGGTTAGCTCCTTCGGTCCTCCGATCGTTGTCAGAAGTAAG
TTGGCCGCAGTGTTATCACTCATGGTTATGGCAGCACTGCATAATTCTCTTACTGTCATGCCATCCGTAA
GATGCTTTTCTGTGACTGGTGAGTACTCAACCAAGTCATTCTGAGAATAGTGTATGCGGCGACCGAGTTG
CTCTTGCCCGGCGTCAACACGGGATAATACCGCGCCACATAGCAGAACTTTAAAAGTGCTCATCATTGGA
AAACGTTCTTCGGGGCGAAAACTCTCAAGGATCTTACCGCTGTTGAGATCCAGTTCGATGTAACCCACTC
GTGCACCCAACTGATCTTCAGCATCTTTTACTTTCACCAGCGTTTCTGGGTGAGCAAAAACAGGAAGGCA
AAATGCCGCAAAAAAGGGAATAAGGGCGACACGGAAATGTTGAATACTCATTACTCTTCCTTTTTCAATA
TTATTGAAGCATTTATCAGGGTTATTGTCTCATGAGCGGATACATATTTGAATGTATTTAGAAAAATAAA
CAAATAGGGGTTCCGCGCACATTTCCCCGAAAAGTGCCACCTAAATTGTAAGCGTTAATATTTTGTTAAA
ATTCGCGTTAAATTTTTGTTAAATCAGCTCATTTTTTAACCAATAGGCCGAAATCGGCAAAATCCCTTAT
AAATCAAAAGAATAGACCGAGATAGGGTTGAGTGGCCGCTACAGGGCGCTCCCATTCGCCATTCAGGCTG
CGCAACTGTTGGGAAGGGCGTTTCGGTGCGGGCCTCTTCGCTATTACGCCAGCTGGCGAAAGGGGGATGT
GCTGCAAGGCGATTAAGTTGGGTAACGCCAGGGTTTTCCCAGTCACGACGTTGTAAAACGACGGCCAGTG
AGCGCGACGTAATACGACTCACTATAGGGCGAATTGGCGGAAGGCCGTCAAGGCCGTGACGTTAAAACTA
TTAAGCCATCCAATCGACCGTTAGTCGAATCAGGACCGCTGGTGCGAGAAGCCGCGAAGTATGGCGAATG
CATCGTATAACGTGTGGAGTCCGCTCATTAGAGCGTCATGTTTAGACAAGAAAGCTACATATTTAATTGA
TCCCGATGATTTTATTGATAAATTGACCCTAACTCCATACACGGTATTCTACAATGGCGGGGTTTTGGTC
AAAATTTCCGGACTGCGATTGTACATGCTGTTAACGGCTCCGCCCACTATTAATGAAATTAAAAATTCCA
ATTTTAAAAAACGCAGCAAGAGAAACATTTGTATGAAAGAATGCGTAGAAGGAAAGAAAAATGTCGTGGA
CATGCTGAACAACAAGATTAATATGCCTCCGTGTATAAAAAAAATATTGAACGATTTGAAAGAAAACAAT
GTACCGCGCGGCGGTATGTACAGGAAGAGGTTTATACTAAACTGTTACATTGCAAACGTGGTTTCGTGTG
CCAAGTGTGAAAACCGATGTTTAATCAAGGCTCTGACGCATTTCTACAACCACGACTCCAAGTGTGTGGG
TGAAGTCATGCATCTTTTAATCAAATCCCAAGATGTGTATAAACCACCAAACTGCCAAAAAATGAAAACT
GTGGACAAGCTCTGTCCGTTTGCTGGCAACTGCAAGGGTCTCAATCCTATTTGTAATTATTGAATAATAA
AACAATTATAAATGCTAAATTTGTTTTTTATTAACGATACAAACCAAACGCAACAAGAACATTTGTAGTA
TTATCTATAATTGAAAACGCGTAGTTATAATCGCTGAGGTAATATTTAAAATCATTTTCAAATGATTCAC
AGTTAATTTGCGACAATATAATTTTATTTTCACATAAACTAGACGCCTTGTCGTCTTCTTCTTCGTATTC
CTTCTCTTTTTCATTTTTCTCCTCATAAAAATTAACATAGTTATTATCGTATCCATATATGTATCTATCG
TATAGAGTAAATTTTTTGTTGTCATAAATATATATGTCTTTTTTAATGGGGTGTATAGTACCGCTGCGCA
TAGTTTTTCTGTAATTTACAACAGTGCTATTTTCTGGTAGTTCTTCGGAGTGTGTTGCTTTAATTATTAA
ATTTATATAATCAATGAATTTGGGATCGTCGGTTTTGTACAATATGTTGCCGGCATAGTACGCAGCTTCT
TCTAGTTCAATTACACCATTTTTTAGCAGCACCGGATTAACATAACTTTCCAAAATGTTGTACGAACCGT
TAAACAAAAACAGTTCACCTCCCTTTTCTATACTATTGTCTGCGAGCAGTTGTTTGTTGTTAAAAATAAC
AGCCATTGTAATGAGACGCACAAACTAATATCACA
Features (pLannotate 1.2.2; 18 found; start..end, strand, type, name):
     79..170     +  promoter       polyhedrin promoter: polh from Autographa californica; promoter for the baculovirus polyhedrin gene
    230..247     +  CDS            7xHis (fragment): 6xHis affinity tag
    260..1360    +  CDS            MBP: maltose binding protein from E. coli; malE (mutated); This version of the gene does not encode a signal sequence, so MBP will remain in the cytosol.
   1439..2155    +  CDS            mEGFP: mEGFP is a basic (constitutively fluorescent) green fluorescent protein published in 2002, derived from Aequorea victoria. It has moderate acid sensitivity.
   2303..2605    +  CDS            ccdB: CCDB_ECOLI - Also known as G, letB, letD. Experimental evidence at protein level: Swiss-Prot protein existence level 1. Toxic component of a type II toxin-antitoxin (TA) system, functioning in plasmid maintainence. Responsible for the post- segregational killing (PSK) of plasmid-free cells, also referred to as a plasmid addiction system. Half-life of over 2 hours. Cell killing by CcdB is accompanied by filamentation, defects in chromosome and plasmid segregation, defects in cell division, formation of anucleate cells, decreased DNA synthesis and plasmid loss. Interferes with the activity of DN
   2675..2758    +  CDS            large T antigen (fragment): large T antigen from SV40 (simian virus 40)
   2781..2915    +  polyA_signal   SV40 poly(A) signal: SV40 polyadenylation signal
   2988..3360    +  3'UTR          polyhedrin 3' UTR: 3' UTR from the Autographa californica nucleopolyhedrovirus polyhedrin gene (Suzuki et al., 2006)
   3620..3667    -  CDS            lacI (fragment): lac repressor; lacI; The lac repressor binds to the lac operator to inhibit transcription in E. coli. This inhibition can be relieved by adding lactose or isopropyl-β-D-thiogalactopyranoside (IPTG).
   3704..3744    -  rep_origin     RSF ori (fragment): Plasmids containing the RSF 1030 origin of replication can be propagated in E. coli cells that contain additional plasmids with compatible origins.
   3822..4410    -  rep_origin     ori: high-copy-number ColE1/pMB1/pBR322/pUC origin of replication
   4581..5441    -  CDS            AmpR: β-lactamase; bla; confers resistance to ampicillin, carbenicillin, and related antibiotics
   5443..5547    -  promoter       AmpR promoter: bla
   5573..5704    -  rep_origin     M13 ori (fragment): M13 bacteriophage origin of replication; arrow indicates direction of (+) strand synthesis
   5725..5881    -  CDS            lacZα (fragment): LacZα fragment of β-galactosidase; lacZ fragment
   5890..5908    +  promoter       T7 promoter: promoter for bacteriophage T7 RNA polymerase
   6011..6640    +  CDS            LEF-2: LEF2_NPVAC - Experimental evidence at protein level: Swiss-Prot protein existence level 1. Plays an essential role in viral DNA replication. Does not seem to participate in the initiation step but is rather important for the amplification of DNA. Also required for expression from the vp39 and polh promoters. From Autographa californica nuclear polyhedrosis virus (AcMNPV).
   6681..7286    +  CDS            ORF603: baculovirus ORF603 protein
