>Addgene plasmid #118890 | pOCC175 | addgene full sequence | sequence record 232288 | Addgene NGS Result
ATCATGGAGATAATTAAAATGATAACCATCTCGCAAATAAATAAGTATTTTACTGTTTTCGTAACAGTTT
TGTAATAAAAAAACCTATAAATATTCCGGATTATTCATACCGTCCCACCATCGGGCGCGGATCGCCACCA
TGGGCAGCAGCCATCACCATCACCATCACAGCAGCGGCAGAATGAAAATCGAAGAAGGTAAACTGGTAAT
CTGGATTAACGGCGATAAAGGCTATAACGGTCTCGCTGAAGTCGGTAAGAAATTCGAGAAAGATACCGGA
ATTAAAGTCACCGTTGAGCATCCGGATAAACTGGAAGAGAAATTCCCACAGGTTGCGGCAACTGGCGATG
GCCCTGACATTATCTTCTGGGCACACGACCGCTTTGGTGGCTACGCTCAATCTGGCCTGTTGGCTGAAAT
CACCCCGGACAAAGCGTTCCAGGACAAGCTGTATCCGTTTACCTGGGATGCCGTACGTTACAACGGCAAG
CTGATTGCTTACCCGATCGCTGTTGAAGCGTTATCGCTGATTTATAACAAAGATCTGCTGCCGAACCCGC
CAAAAACCTGGGAAGAGATCCCGGCGCTGGATAAAGAACTGAAAGCGAAAGGTAAGAGCGCGCTGATGTT
CAACCTGCAAGAACCGTACTTCACCTGGCCGCTGATTGCTGCTGACGGGGGTTATGCGTTCAAGTATGAA
AACGGCAAGTACGACATTAAAGACGTGGGCGTGGATAACGCTGGCGCGAAAGCGGGTCTGACCTTCCTGG
TTGACCTGATTAAAAACAAACACATGAATGCAGACACCGATTACTCCATCGCAGAAGCTGCCTTTAATAA
AGGCGAAACAGCGATGACCATCAACGGCCCGTGGGCATGGTCCAACATCGACACCAGCAAAGTGAATTAT
GGTGTAACGGTACTGCCGACCTTCAAGGGTCAACCATCCAAACCGTTCGTTGGCGTGCTGAGCGCAGGTA
TTAACGCCGCCAGTCCGAACAAAGAGCTGGCAAAAGAGTTCCTCGAAAACTATCTGCTGACTGATGAAGG
TCTGGAAGCGGTTAATAAAGACAAACCGCTGGGTGCCGTAGCGCTGAAGTCTTACGAGGAAGAGTTGGTG
AAAGATCCGCGTATTGCCGCCACTATGGAAAACGCCCAGAAAGGTGAAATCATGCCGAACATCCCGCAGA
TGTCCGCTTTCTGGTATGCCGTGCGTACTGCGGTGATCAACGCCGCCAGCGGTCGTCAGACTGTCGATGA
AGCCCTGAAAGACGCGCAGACTAATTCGAGCTCGAACAACAACAACAATAACAATAACAACAACAGCAGC
GGCAGACTGGAAGTTCTGTTCCAGGGGCCGATGGTGAGCAAGGGCGAGGAGCTGTTCACCGGGGTGGTGC
CCATCCTGGTCGAGCTGGACGGCGACGTAAACGGCCACAAGTTCAGCGTGTCCGGCGAGGGCGAGGGCGA
TGCCACCTACGGCAAGCTGACCCTGAAGTTCATCTGCACCACCGGCAAGCTGCCCGTGCCCTGGCCCACC
CTCGTGACCACCCTGACCTACGGCGTGCAGTGCTTCAGCCGCTACCCCGACCACATGAAGCAGCACGACT
TCTTCAAGTCCGCCATGCCCGAAGGCTACGTCCAGGAGCGCACCATCTTCTTCAAGGACGACGGCAACTA
CAAGACCCGCGCCGAGGTGAAGTTCGAGGGCGACACCCTGGTGAACCGCATCGAGCTGAAGGGCATCGAC
TTCAAGGAGGACGGCAACATCCTGGGGCACAAGCTGGAGTACAACTACAACAGCCACAACGTCTATATCA
TGGCCGACAAGCAGAAGAACGGCATCAAGGTGAACTTCAAGATCCGCCACAACATCGAGGACGGCAGCGT
GCAGCTCGCCGACCACTACCAGCAGAACACCCCCATCGGCGACGGCCCCGTGCTGCTGCCCGACAACCAC
TACCTGAGCACCCAGTCCAAACTGAGCAAAGACCCCAACGAGAAGCGCGATCACATGGTCCTGCTGGAGT
TCGTGACCGCCGCCGGGATCACTCTCGGCATGGACGAGCTGTACAAGGGATCCAGCAGCGGCAGAGAAAA
CTTGTATTTCCAGGGCGCGGCCGCAAGCGCTATGGCCACAACCTGTTACATTGCACAAGATAAAAATATA
TCATCACGAACAGTAAAACTGTCTGCTTACATAAACAGTAATACAAGGGGTGTTATGCAGTTTAAGGTTT
ACACCTATAAAAGAGAGAGCCGTTATCGTCTGTTTGTGGATGTACAGAGTGATATTATTGACACGCCCGG
GCGACGGATGGTGATCCCCCTGGCCAGTGCCCGTCTGCTGTCAGATAAAGTCTCCCGTGAACTTTACCCG
GTGGTGCATATCGGGGATGAAAGCTGGCGCATGATGACCACCGATATGGCCAGTGTGCCGGTCTCCGTTA
TCGGGGAAGAAGTGGCTGATCTCAGCCACCGCGAAAATGACATCAAAAACGCCATTAACCTGATGTTCTG
GGGAATATAAATGTCAGGCTCCCTTATACACAGCCAGTGGCGCGCCGTAATAGAAGCTTGTCGAGAAGTA
CTAGAGGATCATAATCAGCCATACCACATTTGTAGAGGTTTTACTTGCTTTAAAAAACCTCCCACACCTC
CCCCTGAACCTGAAACATAAAATGAATGCAATTGTTGTTGTTAACTTGTTTATTGCAGCTTATAATGGTT
ACAAATAAAGCAATAGCATCACAAATTTCACAAATAAAGCATTTTTTTCACTGCATTCTAGTTGTGGTTT
GTCCAAACTCATCAATGTATCTTATCATGTCTGGATCTGATCACTGCTTGAGCCTAGGAGATCCGAACCA
GATAAGTGAAAGCCTGCATCCGCAGATCTTAATTAATAAAACACGATACATTGTTATTAGTACATTTATT
AAGCGCTAGATTCTGTGCGTTGTTGATTTACAGACAATTGTTGTACGTATTTTAATAATTCATTAAATTT
ATAATCTTTAGGGTGGTATGTTAGAGCGAAAATCAAATGATTTTCAGCGTCTTTATATCTGAATTTAAAT
ATTAAATCCTCAATAGATTTGTAAAATAGGTTTCGATTAGTTTCAAACAAGGGTTGTTTTTCCGAACCGA
TGGCTGGACTATCTAATGGATTTTCGCTCAACGCCACAAAACTTGCCAAATCTTGTAGCAGCAATCTAGC
TTTGTCGATATTCGTTTGTGTTTTGTTTTGTAATAAAGGTTCGACGTCGTTCAAAATATTATGCGCTTTT
GTATTTCTTTCATCACTGTCGTTAGTGTACAATTGACTCGACGTAAACACGTTAAATAACGCTTGGACAT
ATTTAACATCGGGCGTGTTAGCTTTATTAGGCCGATTATCGTCGTCGTCCCAACCCTCGTCGTTAGAAGT
TGCTTCCGAAGACGATTTTGCCATAGCCACACGACGCCTATTAATTGTGTCGGCTAACACGTCCGCGATC
AAATTTGTAGTTGAGCTTTTTGGGCCTCATGGGCCTTCCGCTCACTGCCCGCTTTCCAGTCGGGAAACCT
GTCGTGCCAGCTGCATTAACATGGTCATAGCTGTTTCCTTGCGTATTGGGCGCTCTCCGCTTCCTCGCTC
ACTGACTCGCTGCGCTCGGTCGTTCGGGTAAAGCCTGGGGTGCCTAATGAGCAAAAGGCCAGCAAAAGGC
CAGGAACCGTAAAAAGGCCGCGTTGCTGGCGTTTTTCCATAGGCTCCGCCCCCCTGACGAGCATCACAAA
AATCGACGCTCAAGTCAGAGGTGGCGAAACCCGACAGGACTATAAAGATACCAGGCGTTTCCCCCTGGAA
GCTCCCTCGTGCGCTCTCCTGTTCCGACCCTGCCGCTTACCGGATACCTGTCCGCCTTTCTCCCTTCGGG
AAGCGTGGCGCTTTCTCATAGCTCACGCTGTAGGTATCTCAGTTCGGTGTAGGTCGTTCGCTCCAAGCTG
GGCTGTGTGCACGAACCCCCCGTTCAGCCCGACCGCTGCGCCTTATCCGGTAACTATCGTCTTGAGTCCA
ACCCGGTAAGACACGACTTATCGCCACTGGCAGCAGCCACTGGTAACAGGATTAGCAGAGCGAGGTATGT
AGGCGGTGCTACAGAGTTCTTGAAGTGGTGGCCTAACTACGGCTACACTAGAAGAACAGTATTTGGTATC
TGCGCTCTGCTGAAGCCAGTTACCTTCGGAAAAAGAGTTGGTAGCTCTTGATCCGGCAAACAAACCACCG
CTGGTAGCGGTGGTTTTTTTGTTTGCAAGCAGCAGATTACGCGCAGAAAAAAAGGATCTCAAGAAGATCC
TTTGATCTTTTCTACGGGGTCTGACGCTCAGTGGAACGAAAACTCACGTTAAGGGATTTTGGTCATGAGA
TTATCAAAAAGGATCTTCACCTAGATCCTTTTAAATTAAAAATGAAGTTTTAAATCAATCTAAAGTATAT
ATGAGTAAACTTGGTCTGACAGTTACCAATGCTTAATCAGTGAGGCACCTATCTCAGCGATCTGTCTATT
TCGTTCATCCATAGTTGCCTGACTCCCCGTCGTGTAGATAACTACGATACGGGAGGGCTTACCATCTGGC
CCCAGTGCTGCAATGATACCGCGAGAACCACGCTCACCGGCTCCAGATTTATCAGCAATAAACCAGCCAG
CCGGAAGGGCCGAGCGCAGAAGTGGTCCTGCAACTTTATCCGCCTCCATCCAGTCTATTAATTGTTGCCG
GGAAGCTAGAGTAAGTAGTTCGCCAGTTAATAGTTTGCGCAACGTTGTTGCCATTGCTACAGGCATCGTG
GTGTCACGCTCGTCGTTTGGTATGGCTTCATTCAGCTCCGGTTCCCAACGATCAAGGCGAGTTACATGAT
CCCCCATGTTGTGCAAAAAAGCGGTTAGCTCCTTCGGTCCTCCGATCGTTGTCAGAAGTAAGTTGGCCGC
AGTGTTATCACTCATGGTTATGGCAGCACTGCATAATTCTCTTACTGTCATGCCATCCGTAAGATGCTTT
TCTGTGACTGGTGAGTACTCAACCAAGTCATTCTGAGAATAGTGTATGCGGCGACCGAGTTGCTCTTGCC
CGGCGTCAATACGGGATAATACCGCGCCACATAGCAGAACTTTAAAAGTGCTCATCATTGGAAAACGTTC
TTCGGGGCGAAAACTCTCAAGGATCTTACCGCTGTTGAGATCCAGTTCGATGTAACCCACTCGTGCACCC
AACTGATCTTCAGCATCTTTTACTTTCACCAGCGTTTCTGGGTGAGCAAAAACAGGAAGGCAAAATGCCG
CAAAAAAGGGAATAAGGGCGACACGGAAATGTTGAATACTCATACTCTTCCTTTTTCAATATTATTGAAG
CATTTATCAGGGTTATTGTCTCATGAGCGGATACATATTTGAATGTATTTAGAAAAATAAACAAATAGGG
GTTCCGCGCACATTTCCCCGAAAAGTGCCACCTAAATTGTAAGCGTTAATATTTTGTTAAAATTCGCGTT
AAATTTTTGTTAAATCAGCTCATTTTTTAACCAATAGGCCGAAATCGGCAAAATCCCTTATAAATCAAAA
GAATAGACCGAGATAGGGTTGAGTGGCCGCTACAGGGCGCTCCCATTCGCCATTCAGGCTGCGCAACTGT
TGGGAAGGGCGTTTCGGTGCGGGCCTCTTCGCTATTACGCCAGCTGGCGAAAGGGGGATGTGCTGCAAGG
CGATTAAGTTGGGTAACGCCAGGGTTTTCCCAGTCACGACGTTGTAAAACGACGGCCAGTGAGCGCGACG
TAATACGACTCACTATAGGGCGAATTGGCGGAAGGCCGTCAAGGCCGTGACGTTAAAACTATTAAGCCAT
CCAATCGACCGTTAGTCGAATCAGGACCGCTGGTGCGAGAAGCCGCGAAGTATGGCGAATGCATCGTATA
ACGTGTGGAGTCCGCTCATTAGAGCGTCATGTTTAGACAAGAAAGCTACATATTTAATTGATCCCGATGA
TTTTATTGATAAATTGACCCTAACTCCATACACGGTATTCTACAATGGCGGGGTTTTGGTCAAAATTTCC
GGACTGCGATTGTACATGCTGTTAACGGCTCCGCCCACTATTAATGAAATTAAAAATTCCAATTTTAAAA
AACGCAGCAAGAGAAACATTTGTATGAAAGAATGCGTAGAAGGAAAGAAAAATGTCGTGGACATGCTGAA
CAACAAGATTAATATGCCTCCGTGTATAAAAAAAATATTGAACGATTTGAAAGAAAACAATGTACCGCGC
GGCGGTATGTACAGGAAGAGGTTTATACTAAACTGTTACATTGCAAACGTGGTTTCGTGTGCCAAGTGTG
AAAACCGATGTTTAATCAAGGCTCTGACGCATTTCTACAACCACGACTCCAAGTGTGTGGGTGAAGTCAT
GCATCTTTTAATCAAATCCCAAGATGTGTATAAACCACCAAACTGCCAAAAAATGAAAACTGTGGACAAG
CTCTGTCCGTTTGCTGGCAACTGCAAGGGTCTCAATCCTATTTGTAATTATTGAATAATAAAACAATTAT
AAATGCTAAATTTGTTTTTTATTAACGATACAAACCAAACGCAACAAGAACATTTGTAGTATTATCTATA
ATTGAAAACGCGTAGTTATAATCGCTGAGGTAATATTTAAAATCATTTTCAAATGATTCACAGTTAATTT
GCGACAATATAATTTTATTTTCACATAAACTAGACGCCTTGTCGTCTTCTTCTTCGTATTCCTTCTCTTT
TTCATTTTTCTCCTCATAAAAATTAACATAGTTATTATCGTATCCATATATGTATCTATCGTATAGAGTA
AATTTTTTGTTGTCATAAATATATATGTCTTTTTTAATGGGGTGTATAGTACCGCTGCGCATAGTTTTTC
TGTAATTTACAACAGTGCTATTTTCTGGTAGTTCTTCGGAGTGTGTTGCTTTAATTATTAAATTTATATA
ATCAATGAATTTGGGATCGTCGGTTTTGTACAATATGTTGCCGGCATAGTACGCAGCTTCTTCTAGTTCA
ATTACACCATTTTTTAGCAGCACCGGATTAACATAACTTTCCAAAATGTTGTACGAACCGTTAAACAAAA
ACAGTTCACCTCCCTTTTCTATACTATTGTCTGCGAGCAGTTGTTTGTTGTTAAAAATAACAGCCATTGT
AATGAGACGCACAAACTAATATCACAAGCTGCCACCATTTTGTTCGCCCAGGACTCTAGCTATAGTTCTA
GTGGTTGGCTACGTATACTCCGGAATATTAATAG
Features (pLannotate 1.2.2; 18 found; start..end, strand, type, name):
      1..92      +  promoter       polyhedrin promoter: polh from Autographa californica; promoter for the baculovirus polyhedrin gene
    152..169     +  CDS            7xHis (fragment): 6xHis affinity tag
    182..1282    +  CDS            MBP: maltose binding protein from E. coli; malE (mutated); This version of the gene does not encode a signal sequence, so MBP will remain in the cytosol.
   1361..2077    +  CDS            mEGFP: mEGFP is a basic (constitutively fluorescent) green fluorescent protein published in 2002, derived from Aequorea victoria. It has moderate acid sensitivity.
   2225..2527    +  CDS            ccdB: CCDB_ECOLI - Also known as G, letB, letD. Experimental evidence at protein level: Swiss-Prot protein existence level 1. Toxic component of a type II toxin-antitoxin (TA) system, functioning in plasmid maintainence. Responsible for the post- segregational killing (PSK) of plasmid-free cells, also referred to as a plasmid addiction system. Half-life of over 2 hours. Cell killing by CcdB is accompanied by filamentation, defects in chromosome and plasmid segregation, defects in cell division, formation of anucleate cells, decreased DNA synthesis and plasmid loss. Interferes with the activity of DN
   2597..2680    +  CDS            large T antigen (fragment): large T antigen from SV40 (simian virus 40)
   2703..2837    +  polyA_signal   SV40 poly(A) signal: SV40 polyadenylation signal
   2910..3282    +  3'UTR          polyhedrin 3' UTR: 3' UTR from the Autographa californica nucleopolyhedrovirus polyhedrin gene (Suzuki et al., 2006)
   3542..3589    -  CDS            lacI (fragment): lac repressor; lacI; The lac repressor binds to the lac operator to inhibit transcription in E. coli. This inhibition can be relieved by adding lactose or isopropyl-β-D-thiogalactopyranoside (IPTG).
   3626..3666    -  rep_origin     RSF ori (fragment): Plasmids containing the RSF 1030 origin of replication can be propagated in E. coli cells that contain additional plasmids with compatible origins.
   3744..4332    -  rep_origin     ori: high-copy-number ColE1/pMB1/pBR322/pUC origin of replication
   4503..5363    -  CDS            AmpR: β-lactamase; bla; confers resistance to ampicillin, carbenicillin, and related antibiotics
   5364..5468    -  promoter       AmpR promoter: bla
   5494..5625    -  rep_origin     M13 ori (fragment): M13 bacteriophage origin of replication; arrow indicates direction of (+) strand synthesis
   5646..5802    -  CDS            lacZα (fragment): LacZα fragment of β-galactosidase; lacZ fragment
   5811..5829    +  promoter       T7 promoter: promoter for bacteriophage T7 RNA polymerase
   5932..6561    +  CDS            LEF-2: LEF2_NPVAC - Experimental evidence at protein level: Swiss-Prot protein existence level 1. Plays an essential role in viral DNA replication. Does not seem to participate in the initiation step but is rather important for the amplification of DNA. Also required for expression from the vp39 and polh promoters. From Autographa californica nuclear polyhedrosis virus (AcMNPV).
   6602..7207    +  CDS            ORF603: baculovirus ORF603 protein
