[The description below was written by a language model from this plasmid's Addgene catalogue record and pLannotate feature annotations shown in this document.]
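Description:
pOCC175 is a baculovirus transfer (shuttle) vector built on the pOET1 backbone and belonging to the FlexiBAC system. It is intended for generating recombinant baculovirus with the FlashBac bacmid, for protein production in insect cells. In E. coli it replicates from a high-copy ColE1/pUC-type origin and is selected with ampicillin through the AmpR (β-lactamase) gene. Because the empty vector carries the toxic ccdB gene, it is maintained in the ccdB-tolerant strain DB3.1. The annotation also picks up small backbone remnants (fragments of lacI, lacZα, M13 and RSF origins, and a T7 promoter) that have no stated role.

The expression cassette is driven by the very late polyhedrin (polH) promoter of AcMNPV and encodes, in order, a 6xHis tag, a signal-sequence-free maltose binding protein, a 3C protease site, monomeric EGFP and a TEV protease site. This is followed by a NotI–ccdB–AscI stuffer, a stop codon and HindIII. A gene of interest is cloned between NotI and AscI, displacing ccdB, so that in standard strains only recombinant plasmids yield colonies. The resulting fusion carries His6-MBP for affinity purification and solubility, which 3C can remove to leave a GFP-tagged protein, while TEV cleavage releases the target from GFP as well. An SV40 poly(A) signal and the polyhedrin 3′ UTR lie downstream. The LEF-2 and ORF603 sequences upstream of the promoter, together with the viral sequence downstream of the cassette, presumably serve as homology arms for recombination into the viral genome. The sequencing-derived and depositor sequence records show the same 18 features, differing by one nucleotide in length and in their start coordinate.
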