Addgene plasmid #118890: pOCC175
Purpose: shuttle vector for baculovirus production, using FlashBac bacmid; for recombinant protein with N-terminal HIS6-MBP tag, cleavable with 3C, and N-terminal monomeric GFP, cleavable with TEV
Depositing lab: Marc Bickle & PEPC MPI CBG. Depositing organization: Max Planck Institute of Molecular Cell Biology and Genetics. Publication: FlexiBAC: a versatile, open-source baculovirus vector system for protein expression, secretion, and proteolytic processing. Lemaitre RP, Bogdanova A, Borgonovo B, Woodruff JB, Drechsel DN. BMC Biotechnol. 2019 Mar 29;19(1):20. doi: 10.1186/s12896-019-0512-z. PubMed 30925874.
Backbone
  Vector backbone: pOET1
  Backbone size w/o insert (bp): 4900
  Vector type: Insect Expression
Growth in bacteria
  Bacterial resistance: Ampicillin, 100 μg/mL
  Growth temperature: 37°C
  Growth strain: DB3.1
  Copy number: High Copy
Gene/Insert
  Gene/Insert name: NcoI-HIS6-MBP-3C-mGFP-TEV-NotI-ccdB-AscI-stop-HindIII cassette
  Promoter: polH
  Tag / fusion protein: HIS6-MBP, cleavable with 3C protease; mGFP, cleavable with TEV protease (N terminal on backbone)
  Cloning method: Restriction Enzyme; 5′ cloning site NotI (unknown if destroyed); 3′ cloning site AscI (unknown if destroyed)
Terms and licenses: Academic/Nonprofit Terms; Industry Terms: Not Available to Industry
How to cite: pOCC175 was a gift from Marc Bickle & PEPC MPI CBG (Addgene plasmid # 118890 ; http://n2t.net/addgene:118890 ; RRID:Addgene_118890)
